Addgene plasmid #227543: pEPMS1CB0018
Purpose: Level 1 - Position 2 with 35S promoter and terminator for plant expression
Depositing lab: Nicola Patron. Depositing organization: Earlham Institute. Publication: Biosynthesis and bioactivity of anti-inflammatory triterpenoids in Calendula officinalis. Golubova D, Salmon M, Su H, Tansley C, Kaithakottil GG, Linsmith G, Schudoma C, Swarbreck D, O'Connell MA, Patron NJ. Nat Commun. 2025 Jul 28;16(1):6941. doi: 10.1038/s41467-025-62269-w. PubMed 40721615.
Backbone
  Vector backbone: pICH47742
  Vector type: Plant Expression
Growth in bacteria
  Bacterial resistance: Ampicillin, 100 μg/mL
  Growth temperature: 37°C
  Growth strain: DH5alpha
  Copy number: High Copy
Gene/Insert
  Gene/Insert name: 35Sshort_TMV_CYP716A392_35S
  Species: Calendula officinalis
  Mutation: BsaI sites removed by silent mutation
  Promoter: 35Sshort_TMV (pICH51277)
  Cloning method: Restriction Enzyme; 5′ cloning site BsaI (destroyed during cloning); 3′ cloning site BsaI (destroyed during cloning)
Terms and licenses: Academic/Nonprofit Terms; Industry Terms: Not Available to Industry
How to cite: pEPMS1CB0018 was a gift from Nicola Patron (Addgene plasmid # 227543 ; http://n2t.net/addgene:227543 ; RRID:Addgene_227543)
