[The description below was written by a language model from this plasmid's Addgene catalogue record and pLannotate feature annotations shown in this document.]
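Description:
pEPMS1CB0018 is a Golden Gate (MoClo-style) Level 1, Position 2 plant expression construct built in the pICH47742 acceptor backbone. It is a binary-type vector. The feature table shows nopaline C58 right and left T-DNA border repeats flanking the cargo region, together with a broad-host-range incP oriV and the trfA replication initiator gene. These elements are the kind used for maintenance in Agrobacterium, although the record does not name that host. For propagation in E. coli the plasmid carries a high-copy ColE1/pUC-type origin and a β-lactamase gene under its own promoter, which confers ampicillin resistance.

The payload is a single transcription unit encoding CYP716A392, a cytochrome P450 from Calendula officinalis (pot marigold), with its internal BsaI sites removed by silent mutation for compatibility with Type IIS assembly. The unit was assembled through BsaI sites that were destroyed in the process. Expression is driven by a short cauliflower mosaic virus 35S promoter fused to the tobacco mosaic virus Ω 5′ leader, a translational enhancer, and is terminated by the CaMV 35S polyadenylation signal. The automated annotation labels the coding sequence by homology as CYP716A94, a Kalopanax septemlobus enzyme that oxidises β-amyrin at C-28. This match reflects membership of the CYP716A family and does not establish the insert's identity or its own activity. The short TetR and SET1 fragment hits are probably incidental matches rather than functional parts.

The Position 2 format allows the unit to be combined with other Level 1 modules into multigene plant constructs. The associated work concerns the biosynthesis of anti-inflammatory triterpenoids in Calendula, which is consistent with use of the plasmid for constitutive expression of this P450 in plants.
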