Features (pLannotate 1.2.2; 14 found; start..end, strand, type, name):
     42..66      +  misc_feature   RB T-DNA repeat: right border repeat from nopaline C58 T-DNA
    178..198     -  CDS            TetR (fragment): tetracycline resistance regulatory protein; tetR
    225..1370    -  CDS            trfA: TRFA_ECOLX - Experimental evidence at protein level: Swiss-Prot protein existence level 1. Also involved in plasmid copy number control, promoting intermolecular coupling of protein bound iterons at oriV, which inhibits replication initiation. From Escherichia coli.
   1706..2294    -  rep_origin     ori: high-copy-number ColE1/pMB1/pBR322/pUC origin of replication
   2465..3325    -  CDS            AmpR: β-lactamase; bla; confers resistance to ampicillin, carbenicillin, and related antibiotics
   3326..3430    -  promoter       AmpR promoter: bla
   3517..4148    -  rep_origin     oriV: incP origin of replication
   4240..4264    +  misc_feature   LB T-DNA repeat: left border repeat from nopaline C58 T-DNA
   4450..4795    +  promoter       CaMV 35S promoter: strong constitutive promoter from cauliflower mosaic virus
   4747..4793    +  promoter       minimal CaMV 35S promoter: minimal 35S promoter from cauliflower mosaic virus
   4824..4877    +  misc_feature   TMV Ω: translational enhancer from the tobacco mosaic virus 5'-leader sequence (Gallie et al., 1988)
   4886..6322    +  CDS            CYP716A94: C7A94_KALSE - Experimental evidence at protein level: Swiss-Prot protein existence level 1. Catalyzes the oxidation of the methyl group to a carboxyl group at the C-28 position of beta-amyrin to form oleanolate. From Kalopanax septemlobus (Castor aralia) (Acanthopanax septemlobus).
   6340..6357    +  CDS            SET1 (fragment): solubility-enhancement tag derived from T7 phage gene 10B
   6392..6566    +  polyA_signal   CaMV poly(A) signal: cauliflower mosaic virus polyadenylation signal
>Addgene plasmid #227543 | pEPMS1CB0018 | addgene full sequence | sequence record 455200 | Addgene NGS Result
ACTATTGTCTTCTGCACGAAGTGGTTTAAACTATCAGTGTTTGACAGGATATATTGGCGGGTAAACCTAA
GAGAAAAGAGCGTTTATTAGAATAATCGGATATTTAAAAGGGCGTGAAAAGGTTTATCCGTTCGTCCATT
TGTATGTGCATGCCAACCACAGGGTTCCCCAGATCAGGCGCTGGCTGCTGAACCCCCAGCCGGAACTGAC
CCCACAAGGCCCTAGCGTTTGCAATGCACCAGGTCATCATTGACCCAGGCGTGTTCCACCAGGCCGCTGC
CTCGCAACTCTTCGCAGGCTTCGCCGACCTGCTCGCGCCACTTCTTCACGCGGGTGGAATCCGATCCGCA
CATGAGGCGGAAGGTTTCCAGCTTGAGCGGGTACGGCTCCCGGTGCGAGCTGAAATAGTCGAACATCCGT
CGGGCCGTCGGCGACAGCTTGCGGTACTTCTCCCATATGAATTTCGTGTAGTGGTCGCCAGCAAACAGCA
CGACGATTTCCTCGTCGATCAGGACCTGGCAACGGGACGTTTTCTTGCCACGGTCCAGGACGCGGAAGCG
GTGCAGCAGCGACACCGATTCCAGGTGCCCAACGCGGTCGGACGTGAAGCCCATCGCCGTCGCCTGTAGG
CGCGACAGGCATTCCTCGGCCTTCGTGTAATACCGGCCATTGATCGACCAGCCCAGGTCCTGGCAAAGCT
CGTAGAACGTGAAGGTGATCGGCTCGCCGATAGGGGTGCGCTTCGCGTACTCCAACACCTGCTGCCACAC
CAGTTCGTCATCGTCGGCCCGCAGCTCGACGCCGGTGTAGGTGATCTTCACGTCCTTGTTGACGTGGAAA
ATGACCTTGTTTTGCAGCGCCTCGCGCGGGATTTTCTTGTTGCGCGTGGTGAACAGGGCAGAGCGGGCCG
TGTCGTTTGGCATCGCTCGCATCGTGTCCGGCCACGGCGCAATATCGAACAAGGAAAGCTGCATTTCCTT
GATCTGCTGCTTCGTGTGTTTCAGCAACGCGGCCTGCTTGGCCTCGCTGACCTGTTTTGCCAGGTCCTCG
CCGGCGGTTTTTCGCTTCTTGGTCGTCATAGTTCCTCGCGTGTCGATGGTCATCGACTTCGCCAAACCTG
CCGCCTCCTGTTCAAGACGACGCGAACGCTCCACGGCGGCCGATGGCGCGGGCAGGGCAGGGGGAGCCAG
TTGCACGCTGTCGCGCTCGATCTTGGCCGTAGCTTGCTGGACCATCGAGCCGACGGACTGGAAGGTTTCG
CGGGGCGCACGCATGACGGTGCGGCTTGCGATGGTTTCGGCATCCTCGGCGGAAAACCCCGCGTCGATCA
GTTCTTGCCTGTATGCCTTCCGGTCAAACGTCCGATTCATTCACCCTCCTTGCGGGATTGCCCCGACTCA
CGCCGGGGCAATGTGCCCTTATTCCTGATTTGACCCGCCTGGTGCCTTGGTGTCCAGATAATCCACCTTA
TCGGCAATGAAGTCGGTCCCGTAGACCGTCTGGCCGTCCTTCTCGTACTTGGTATTCCGAATCTTGCCCT
GCACGAATACCAGCGACCCCTTGCCCAAATACTTGCCGTGGGCCTCGGCCTGAGAGCCAAAACACTTGAT
GCGGAAGAAGTCGGTGCGCTCCTGCTTGTCGCCGGCATCGTTGCGCCACATCTAGGATCTGCCAGGAACC
GTAAAAAGGCCGCGTTGCTGGCGTTTTTCCATAGGCTCCGCCCCCCTGACGAGCATCACAAAAATCGACG
CTCAAGTCAGAGGTGGCGAAACCCGACAGGACTATAAAGATACCAGGCGTTTCCCCCTGGAAGCTCCCTC
GTGCGCTCTCCTGTTCCGACCCTGCCGCTTACCGGATACCTGTCCGCCTTTCTCCCTTCGGGAAGCGTGG
CGCTTTCTCATAGCTCACGCTGTAGGTATCTCAGTTCGGTGTAGGTCGTTCGCTCCAAGCTGGGCTGTGT
GCACGAACCCCCCGTTCAGCCCGACCGCTGCGCCTTATCCGGTAACTATCGTCTTGAGTCCAACCCGGTA
AGACACGACTTATCGCCACTGGCAGCAGCCACTGGTAACAGGATTAGCAGAGCGAGGTATGTAGGCGGTG
CTACAGAGTTCTTGAAGTGGTGGCCTAACTACGGCTACACTAGAAGAACAGTATTTGGTATCTGCGCTCT
GCTGAAGCCAGTTACCTTCGGAAAAAGAGTTGGTAGCTCTTGATCCGGCAAACAAACCACCGCTGGTAGC
GGTGGTTTTTTTGTTTGCAAGCAGCAGATTACGCGCAGAAAAAAAGGATCTCAAGAAGATCCTTTGATCT
TTTCTACGGGGTCTGACGCTCAGTGGAACGAAAACTCACGTTAAGGGATTTTGGTCATGAGATTATCAAA
AAGGATCTTCACCTAGATCCTTTTAAATTAAAAATGAAGTTTTAAATCAATCTAAAGTATATATGAGTAA
ACTTGGTCTGACAGTTACCAATGCTTAATCAGTGAGGCACCTATCTCAGCGATCTGTCTATTTCGTTCAT
CCATAGTTGCCTGACTCCCCGTCGTGTAGATAACTACGATACGGGAGGGCTTACCATCTGGCCCCAGTGC
TGCAATGATACCGCGAGAACCACGCTCACCGGCTCCAGATTTATCAGCAATAAACCAGCCAGCCGGAAGG
GCCGAGCGCAGAAGTGGTCCTGCAACTTTATCCGCCTCCATCCAGTCTATTAATTGTTGCCGGGAAGCTA
GAGTAAGTAGTTCGCCAGTTAATAGTTTGCGCAACGTTGTTGCCATTGCTACAGGCATCGTGGTGTCACG
CTCGTCGTTTGGTATGGCTTCATTCAGCTCCGGTTCCCAACGATCAAGGCGAGTTACATGATCCCCCATG
TTGTGCAAAAAAGCGGTTAGCTCCTTCGGTCCTCCGATCGTTGTCAGAAGTAAGTTGGCCGCAGTGTTAT
CACTCATGGTTATGGCAGCACTGCATAATTCTCTTACTGTCATGCCATCCGTAAGATGCTTTTCTGTGAC
TGGTGAGTACTCAACCAAGTCATTCTGAGAATAGTGTATGCGGCGACCGAGTTGCTCTTGCCCGGCGTCA
ATACGGGATAATACCGCGCCACATAGCAGAACTTTAAAAGTGCTCATCATTGGAAAACGTTCTTCGGGGC
GAAAACTCTCAAGGATCTTACCGCTGTTGAGATCCAGTTCGATGTAACCCACTCGTGCACCCAACTGATC
TTCAGCATCTTTTACTTTCACCAGCGTTTCTGGGTGAGCAAAAACAGGAAGGCAAAATGCCGCAAAAAAG
GGAATAAGGGCGACACGGAAATGTTGAATACTCATACTCTTCCTTTTTCAATATTATTGAAGCATTTATC
AAGGTTATTGTCTCATGAGCGGATACATATTTGAATGTATTTAGAAAAATAAACAAATAGGGGTTCCGCG
CACGAATTGGCCAGCGCTGCCATTTTTGGGGTGAGGCCGTTCGCGGCCGAGGGGCGCAGCCCCTGGGGGG
ATGGGAGGCCCGCGTTAGCGGGCCGGGAGGGTTCGAGAAGGGGGGGCACCCCCCTTCGGCGTGCGCGGTC
ACGCGCACAGGGCGCAGCCCTGGTTAAAAACAAGGTTTATAAATATTGGTTTAAAAGCAGGTTAAAAGAC
AGGTTAGCGGTGGCCGAAAAACGGGCGGAAACCCTTGCAAATGCTGGATTTTCTGCCTGTGGACAGCCCC
TCAAATGTCAATAGGTGCGCCCCTCATCTGTCAGCACTCTGCCCCTCAAGTGTCAAGGATCGCGCCCCTC
ATCTGTCAGTAGTCGCGCCCCTCAAGTGTCAATACCGCAGGGCACTTATCCCCAGGCTTGTCCACATCAT
CTGTGGGAAACTCGCGTAAAATCAGGCGTTTTCGCCGATTTGCGAGGCTGGCCAGCTCCACGTCGCCGGC
CGAAATCGAGCCTGCCCCTCATCTGTCAACGCCGCGCCGGGTGAGTCGGCCCCTCAAGTGTCAACGTCCG
CCCCTCATCTGTCAGTGAGGGCCAAGTTTTCCGCGAGGTATCCACAACGCCGGCGGCCGCGGTGTCTCGC
ACACGGCTTCGACGGCGTTTCTGGCGCGTTTGCAGGGCCATAGACGGCCGCCAGCCCAGCGGCGAGGGCA
ACCAGCCCGGTGAGCGTCGCAAAGGAGATCCTGATCTGACTGATGGGCTGCCTGTATCGAGTGGTGATTT
TGTGCCGAGCTGCCGGTCGGGGAGCTGTTGGCTGGCTGGTGGCAGGATATATTGTGGTGTAAACAAATTG
ACGCTTAGACAACTTAATAACACATTGCGGACGTTTTTAATGTACTGGGGTGGATGCAGTGGGCCCCACT
CTGTGAAGACAAGCAAGAATTCAAGCTTGGAGGTCAACATGGTGGAGCACGACACTCTGGTCTACTCCAA
AAATGTCAAAGATACAGTCTCAGAAGATCAAAGGGCTATTGAGACTTTTCAACAAAGGATAATTTCGGGA
AACCTCCTCGGATTCCATTGCCCAGCTATCTGTCACTTCATCGAAAGGACAGTAGAAAAGGAAGGTGGCT
CCTACAAATGCCATCATTGCGATAAAGGAAAGGCTATCATTCAAGATCTCTCTGCCGACAGTGGTCCCAA
AGATGGACCCCCACCCACGAGGAGCATCGTGGAAAAAGAAGAGGTTCCAACCACGTCTACAAAGCAAGTG
GATTGATGTGACATCTCCACTGACGTAAGGGATGACGCACAATCCCACTATCCTTCGCAAGACCCTTCCT
CTATATAAGGAAGTTCATTTCATTTGGAGAGGACACGCTCGAGTATAAGAGCTCATTTTTACAACAATTA
CCAACAACAACAAACAACAAACAACATTACAATTACATTTACAATTATCGATACAATGGAAATCTTCTAT
GCTTCTATTCTCTCTCTCTTTGTTCTTGTTGTTTCTTTTTCTCTTCATTTTTTCTTCTACAATTCAAAAC
AACCCGAAGATCAGAAACTACTTCCACCGGGTAGAACGGGCTGGCCCATAATCGGGGAAAGTCTCGAGTT
TCTCGGAAGCGGTTGGTACGGTCATCCCGAAAAGTTCATACTTGACCGAATGTCTAAGTTTTCGCCTATA
GTATTTAGGTCATCTCTCTTGCTAGAGGATGCTGCAGTGATGTGTGGTGCTCAAGGTAACAAATTCTTGT
TCTCAAATGAGAACAAACTAGTCCAAGTATGGTGGCCCGCTTCGGTCGACAAAATCTTTCCATCGGCTAA
CAAAACCTACAAAACCGAAACGATTAAAATGCGAAAAATGCTCCCAAATTTCCTCAAACCCGAAGCCTTG
CAACGATACATTCCAATCATGGATATTACCACACAAAAACACTTTGCCGCGGGATGGGAAGGGAAGAAAG
AAGTTGTGACTTATGAACTTACTAGAAACTTTGCTTTTTGGCTTGCGTGCAAGATCTTTTTAGATATCGA
TGATCCTGAACGGGTCAGATATTTATCTGGCCCGTTTGAGAGCATCGTTACGGGGATCCTGTCAATCCCC
ATTGATCTTCCTGGGACGCCGTTTAGAAGAGGAATCAATGGGTCCAACTTCATAATAAAGGAACTTGTGG
CTATTGTGAAGCAAAGGAAAATTGATTTGGCTCAAGGGAAAGCAACACCAACCCAAGATATATTGTCACA
TATGATTCTATTTAGCGACGAAGATGGCGAGTTCATGACCGAACACGACATTTCGGGCAAGATTCTTGCG
TTGTTGATCGGTGGGCATGACACTGCGAGCTCCGCTACGGCTTTTATTGTGAAGTATCTTGCCGAATTGC
CTGAAATCTACGATGGAGTCTACAATGAACAAATGGAAATTGCAAAATCTAAAGCAGCTGGAGAATTATT
GAATTGGGAGGATCTATCAAAGATGAAATACTCATGGAAAGTTGCATGTGAAGTTCTTAGATTAGTCCCA
CCGGCCCAAGGTGCTTTTAGAGAAGCCCTTACAGATTTCATGTACAATGGTTACTCTATCCCCAAGGGCT
GGAAGTTATATTGGAGTGCAAGCTCAACCCATAAAAACCCCGAGGTGTTCCCGGAACCCGAAAAATTTGA
CCCGTCAAGATTTGATGGCAGCGGGCCAGCACCTTACACGTTCGTGCCATTTGGAGGAGGCCCGCACATG
TGTCCCGGAAAAGAGTACGCCCGATTAGAAATACTCGTGTTTATGCATCATCTCGTGACAAAATTCAAAT
GGGAGAAAATGATTCCCGATGAGCCCGTTGTGTTCAACCCGATGCCTAGCCCTGCCAAGGGACTTCCTAT
TCGTATTTACCCTCATAAAGCTGGTTCGTAAGTCGACCGGCTGCTAACAAAGCCCGAGCTTCTCTAGCTA
GAGTCGATCGACAAGCTCGAGTTTCTCCATAATAATGTGTGAGTAGTTCCCAGATAAGGGAATTAGGGTT
CCTATAGGGTTTCGCTCATGTGTTGAGCATATAAGAAACCCTTAGTATGTATTTGTATTTGTAAAATACT
TCTATCAATAAAATTTCTAATTCCTAAAACCAAAATCCAGTACTAAAATCCAGATCGCT
